>Addgene plasmid #33159 | pDMG1b | depositor partial sequence | sequence record 39235 | cog-1 3'UTR - miR-142 sites: aCacTaCa, aCacTaCa
CTTTTAAGCGTTCTACCTCTCCCCCTCCCTTCAACCGAGTGTATTATTCCCCCAATTTGTTTGCAATTTT
TTCCTGAAGCCCTCTAAGAAAATCCAAAATCATGACCTACTTCCGTCTTTACACCTGATTACCTGAATAC
CAACACCCCACACAGATGCCATGATCTCTCGTCTTTTCTCGTACTTTTGTATAATTTTTTTTCTTAATTT
TTTTGCATGTTTTCCCATAGTTATAGCCATTTTTTTTTCTTTTTTTTTCCAAATCATCGTCACTTACACT
ACAACCAAACTCCCTTTTACCGTTAAACCATGCCCAAACACTACAAATTTCCCATTTAATTGTACGTTTT
TTTCTCTTCAAATTGGATTCTAATGACATAAATTTATTAGATTAA
