>Addgene plasmid #33159 | pDMG1b | addgene partial sequence | sequence record 41298 | Rluc-F 5'-ccaggattcttttccaatgc-3'
GAATTTGTCAAAGTAAAAGGTCTTCATTTTTCGCAAGAAGATGCACCTGATGAAATGGGAAAATATATCA
AATCGTTCGTTGAGCGAGTTCTCAAAAATGAACAATAATTCTAGGAGCTCTATACCGGTCTCGATATCAC
TACTAGTGTTCTAGACTTTTAAGCGTTCTACCTCTCCCCCTCCCTTCAACCGAGTGTATTATTCCCCCAA
TTTGTTTGCAATTTTTTCCTGAAGCCCTCTAAGAAAATCCAAAATCATGACCTACTTCCGTCTTTACACC
TGATTACCTGAATACCAACACCCCACACAGATGCCATGATCTCTCGTCTTTTCTCGTACTTTTGTATAAT
TTTTTTTCTTAATTTTTTTGCATGTTTTCCCATAGTTATAGCCATTTTTTTTTCTTTTTTTTTCCAAATC
ATCGTCACTTACACTACAACCAAACTCCCTTTTACCGTTAAACCATGCCCAAACACTACAAATTTCCCAT
TTAATTGTACGTTTTTTTCTCTTCAAATTGGATTCTAATGACATAAATTTATTAGATTAACGGCCGCTTC
GAGCAGACATGATAAGATACATTGATGAGTTTGGACAAACCACAACTAGAATGCAGTGAAAAAAATGCTT
TATTTGTGAAATTTGTGATGCTATTGCTTTATTTGTAACCATTATAAGCTGCAATAAACAAGTTAACAAC
AACAATTGCATTCATTTTATGTTTCAGGTTCAGGGGGAGGTGTGGGAGGTTTTTTAAAGCAAGTAAAACC
TCTACAAATGTGGTAAAATCGATAAGGATCCAGGTGGCACTTTTCGGGGAAATGTGCGCGGAACCCCTAT
TTGTTTATTTTTCTAAATACATTCAAATATGTATCCGCTCATGAGACAATAACCCTGA
