[The description below was written by a language model from this plasmid's Addgene catalogue record.]
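Description:
pDMG1b is a mammalian luciferase reporter plasmid built on the pIS1 backbone (about 4.1 kb without insert), designed to measure microRNA-mediated repression through a 3'UTR. It is a high-copy plasmid maintained in E. coli under ampicillin selection. The record provides no feature table, so it does not state the promoter driving the reporter, the polyadenylation signal, the type of luciferase, or the bacterial origin.

The insert is the 3'UTR of the C. elegans gene cog-1, cloned between XbaI and EagI sites, both of which are retained. This places it downstream of the backbone-encoded luciferase open reading frame. Luciferase is listed as an N-terminal "tag", but in practice the UTR acts as the untranslated region of the luciferase transcript rather than as a protein fusion. The cog-1 3'UTR is the target studied with the lsy-6 microRNA in the associated work. In this variant, the mutation field indicates that two sites have been changed to miR-142 sites, so the same UTR context would be expected to respond to a different microRNA.

The associated study examined how seed-pairing stability and target-site abundance affect the proficiency of lsy-6 and other microRNAs. The plasmid is therefore suited to transfection-based reporter assays in mammalian cells, where luciferase output is compared with and without the cognate microRNA. It can also be compared with sibling constructs carrying other or disrupted sites. This allows the repressive strength of different microRNA–site pairs to be compared within an otherwise constant UTR.
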