Addgene plasmid #33159: pDMG1b
Depositing lab: David Bartel. Depositing organization: Whitehead Institute for Biomedical Research. Publication: Weak seed-pairing stability and high target-site abundance decrease the proficiency of lsy-6 and other microRNAs. Garcia DM, Baek D, Shin C, Bell GW, Grimson A, Bartel DP. Nat Struct Mol Biol. 2011 Sep 11;18(10):1139-46. doi: 10.1038/nsmb.2115. PubMed 21909094.
Backbone
  Vector backbone: pIS1
  Backbone manufacturer: Addgene (#12179)
  Backbone size w/o insert (bp): 4085
  Vector type: Mammalian Expression, Luciferase
Growth in bacteria
  Bacterial resistance: Ampicillin, 100 μg/mL
  Growth temperature: 37°C
  Growth strain: DH5alpha
  Copy number: High Copy
Gene/Insert
  Gene/Insert name: cog-1 3'UTR
  Species: C. elegans (nematode)
  Mutation: miR-142 sites: aCacTaCa, aCacTaCa
  GenBank ID: NM_001027093
  Entrez Gene: cog-1 (a.k.a. R03C1.3)
  Tag / fusion protein: Luciferase (N terminal on backbone)
  Cloning method: Restriction Enzyme; 5′ cloning site XbaI (not destroyed); 3′ cloning site EagI (not destroyed)
  Sequencing primers: 5′ none; 3′ EBV Reverse
Terms and licenses: Academic/Nonprofit Terms; Industry Terms: Not Available to Industry
How to cite: pDMG1b was a gift from David Bartel (Addgene plasmid # 33159 ; http://n2t.net/addgene:33159 ; RRID:Addgene_33159)
